Addgene plasmid #194607: PB-CRX-T2A-NeuroD1
Purpose: Piggybac Tet-ON plasmid for inducing hiPSCs into photoreceptor-like cells via CRX and NeuroD1 expression.
Depositing lab: Haruhisa Inoue. Depositing organization: RIKEN BioResource Research Center. Publication: One-step induction of photoreceptor-like cells from human iPSCs by delivering transcription factors. Otsuka Y, Imamura K, Oishi A, Kondo T, Suga M, Yada Y, Shibukawa R, Okanishi Y, Sagara Y, Tsukita K, Tsujikawa A, Inoue H. iScience. 2022 Mar 8;25(4):103987. doi: 10.1016/j.isci.2022.103987. eCollection 2022 Apr 15. PubMed 35330684.
Backbone
  Vector backbone: PB-TA-ERN (Addgene #80474 )
  Backbone size w/o insert (bp): 9614
  Total vector size (bp): 11636
  Vector type: Mammalian Expression ; piggyBac transposon
  Selectable markers: Neomycin (select with G418)
Growth in bacteria
  Bacterial resistance: Ampicillin, 100 μg/mL
  Growth temperature: 37°C
  Growth strain: DH5alpha
  Copy number: High Copy
Gene/Insert
  Gene/Insert name: CRX-T2A-NeuroD1
  Species: H. sapiens (human)
  Insert size (bp): 2022
  GenBank ID: NM_000554(CRX) NM_002500.5 (NeuroD1)
  Promoter: tetO
  Cloning method: Gateway Cloning
  Sequencing primers: 5′ tccatagaagacaccgggac
Terms and licenses: Academic/Nonprofit Terms; Industry Terms: Not Available to Industry
How to cite: PB-CRX-T2A-NeuroD1 was a gift from Haruhisa Inoue (Addgene plasmid # 194607 ; http://n2t.net/addgene:194607 ; RRID:Addgene_194607)
