[The description below was written by a language model from this plasmid's Addgene catalogue record and pLannotate feature annotations shown in this document.]
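Description:
PB-CRX-T2A-NeuroD1 is a piggyBac transposon, doxycycline-inducible (Tet-ON) mammalian expression plasmid of about 11.6 kb, built on the all-in-one PB-TA-ERN backbone by Gateway cloning. In bacteria it is maintained as a high-copy plasmid through a ColE1/pUC-type origin with ampicillin resistance (AmpR). It also carries an f1 origin and remnants of a lacZα/lac promoter cloning region with flanking T7 and T3 promoters. The piggyBac terminal repeats are not annotated in the feature table, although a short baculovirus-derived fragment typical of piggyBac flanking sequence appears near one end of the cargo. The transposon designation therefore rests on the catalogue entry.

The payload is a roughly 2 kb human insert, flanked by attB1 and attB2 sites, that encodes the photoreceptor homeobox factor CRX followed by the bHLH factor NeuroD1. The two are joined by a T2A self-cleaving peptide so that a single transcript gives two separate proteins. Expression is driven by a tetO-based Tet-responsive promoter (repeated tet operators upstream of a minimal promoter) and terminated by a rabbit β-globin polyadenylation signal. A second, constitutive cassette lies downstream. It encodes rtTA-Advanced, followed by an IRES and NeoR, and ends in an EF-1α poly(A) signal. CMV enhancer and promoter elements are annotated upstream, but the record does not explicitly name the promoter for this cassette. This arrangement puts the transactivator and G418 selection on the same integrated element, and the transcription factors are switched on only when doxycycline is present.

The plasmid is intended for stable genomic integration into human iPSCs, which would need a piggyBac transposase that is not encoded here. Induced CRX and NeuroD1 expression then converts the cells into photoreceptor-like cells.
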