Features (pLannotate 1.2.2; 35 found; start..end, strand, type, name):
     28..456     -  rep_origin     f1 ori (sequence partly withheld): f1 bacteriophage origin of replication; arrow indicates direction of (+) strand synthesis
    461..618     -  CDS            lacZα (fragment): LacZα fragment of β-galactosidase; lacZ fragment
    621..639     +  promoter       T7 promoter: promoter for bacteriophage T7 RNA polymerase
   1139..1159    +  promoter       tight TRE promoter (fragment): Tet-responsive promoter PTight, consisting of seven tet operator sequences followed by the minimal CMV promoter
   1176..1196    +  promoter       tight TRE promoter (fragment): Tet-responsive promoter PTight, consisting of seven tet operator sequences followed by the minimal CMV promoter
   1213..1233    +  promoter       tight TRE promoter (fragment): Tet-responsive promoter PTight, consisting of seven tet operator sequences followed by the minimal CMV promoter
   1250..1270    +  promoter       tight TRE promoter (fragment): Tet-responsive promoter PTight, consisting of seven tet operator sequences followed by the minimal CMV promoter
   1287..1307    +  promoter       tight TRE promoter (fragment): Tet-responsive promoter PTight, consisting of seven tet operator sequences followed by the minimal CMV promoter
   1324..1344    +  promoter       tight TRE promoter (fragment): Tet-responsive promoter PTight, consisting of seven tet operator sequences followed by the minimal CMV promoter
   1361..1381    +  promoter       tight TRE promoter (fragment): Tet-responsive promoter PTight, consisting of seven tet operator sequences followed by the minimal CMV promoter
   1398..1418    +  promoter       tight TRE promoter (fragment): Tet-responsive promoter PTight, consisting of seven tet operator sequences followed by the minimal CMV promoter
   1426..1471    +  promoter       TRE3GV promoter (fragment): 3rd-generation Tet-responsive promoter that can be activated by binding of Tet-On® 3G, optimized for retroviral and lentiviral vectors
   1542..1566    +  protein_bind   attB1: mutant version of attB; recombination site for the Gateway® BP reaction BP Clonase™
   1604..2500    +  CDS            CRX: CRX_HUMAN - Also known as CORD2. Experimental evidence at protein level: Swiss-Prot protein existence level 1. Transcription factor that binds and transactivates the sequence 5'-TAATC[CA]-3' which is found upstream of several photoreceptor-specific genes, including the opsin genes. Acts synergistically with other transcription factors, such as NRL, RORB and RAX, to regulate photoreceptor cell-specific gene transcription. Essential for the maintenance of mammalian photoreceptors. From Homo sapiens (Human).
   2555..3622    +  CDS            NEUROD1: NDF1_HUMAN - Also known as BHLHA3, NEUROD. Experimental evidence at protein level: Swiss-Prot protein existence level 1. Acts as a transcriptional activator: mediates transcriptional activation by binding to E box-containing promoter consensus core sequences 5'-CANNTG-3'. Associates with the p300/CBP transcription coactivator complex to stimulate transcription of the secretin gene as well as the gene encoding the cyclin-dependent kinase inhibitor CDKN1A. Contributes to the regulation of several cell differentiation pathways, like those that promote the formation of early retinal ganglion cells
   3635..3659    -  protein_bind   attB2: mutant version of attB; recombination site for the Gateway® BP reaction BP Clonase™
   3691..3768    +  CDS            HBB (fragment): HBB_PONPY - Experimental evidence at transcript level: Swiss-Prot protein existence level 2. Involved in oxygen transport from the lung to the various peripheral tissues. From Pongo pygmaeus (Bornean orangutan).
   3839..3894    +  polyA_signal   β-globin poly(A) signal: rabbit β-globin polyadenylation signal (Gil and Proudfoot, 1987)
   4337..4716    +  enhancer       CMV enhancer: human cytomegalovirus immediate early enhancer
   4718..4817    +  promoter       CMV promoter (fragment): human cytomegalovirus (CMV) immediate early promoter
   6153..6899    +  CDS            rtTA-Advanced: improved tetracycline-controlled transactivator In the Tet-On® system, rtTA-Advanced binds to the Tet-responsive element and stimulates transcription only in the presence of tetracycline or doxycycline.
   6926..7370    +  misc_feature   FMDV IRES: internal ribosome entry site (IRES) of the foot-and-mouth disease virus
   7403..7421    +  promoter       tac promoter (fragment): strong E. coli promoter; hybrid between the trp and lac UV5 promoters
   7441..7459    +  promoter       T7 promoter: promoter for bacteriophage T7 RNA polymerase
   7469..8263    +  CDS            NeoR/KanR: aminoglycoside phosphotransferase from Tn5; aph(3')-II (or nptII); confers resistance to neomycin, kanamycin, and G418 (Geneticin®)
   8310..8882    +  polyA_signal   EF-1α poly(A) signal: human EF-1α polyadenylation signal
   9291..9422    +  CDS            FP (fragment): FP25_NPVAC - Experimental evidence at protein level: Swiss-Prot protein existence level 1. From Autographa californica nuclear polyhedrosis virus (AcMNPV).
   9439..9457    -  promoter       T3 promoter: promoter for bacteriophage T3 RNA polymerase
   9500..9522    -  protein_bind   lac operator (fragment): The lac repressor binds to the lac operator to inhibit transcription in E. coli. This inhibition can be relieved by adding lactose or isopropyl-β-D-thiogalactopyranoside (IPTG). lac repressor encoded by lacI
   9526..9556    -  promoter       lac promoter: promoter for the E. coli lac operon
   9571..9592    -  protein_bind   CAP binding site: CAP binding activates transcription in the presence of cAMP. E. coli catabolite activator protein
   9605..9697    -  CDS            lacI (fragment): lac repressor; lacI; The lac repressor binds to the lac operator to inhibit transcription in E. coli. This inhibition can be relieved by adding lactose or isopropyl-β-D-thiogalactopyranoside (IPTG).
   9880..10468   -  rep_origin     ori: high-copy-number ColE1/pMB1/pBR322/pUC origin of replication
  10639..11499   -  CDS            AmpR: β-lactamase; bla; confers resistance to ampicillin, carbenicillin, and related antibiotics
  11500..11604   -  promoter       AmpR promoter: bla
>Addgene plasmid #194607 | PB-CRX-T2A-NeuroD1 | addgene full sequence | sequence record 383147 | Addgene NGS Result
AAATTGTAAGCGTTAATATTTTGTTAAAATTCGCGTTAAATTTTTGTTAAATCAGCTCATTTTTTAACCA
ATAGGCCGAAATCGGCAAAATCCCTTATAAATCAAAAGAATAGACCGAGATAGGGT
[37 nt withheld, positions 127-163]
AAAGAACGTGGACTCCAACGTCAAAGG
[49 nt withheld, positions 191-239]
T
[91 nt withheld, positions 241-331]
G
[124 nt withheld, positions 333-456]
CCCATTCGCCATTCAGGCTGCGCAACTGTTGGGAAGGGCGATCGGTGCGGGCCTCTTCGCTATTACGCCA
GCTGGCGAAAGGGGGATGTGCTGCAAGGCGATTAAGTTGGGTAACGCCAGGGTTTTCCCAGTCACGACGT
TGTAAAACGACGGCCAGTGAATTGTAATACGACTCACTATAGGGCGAATTGGAGCTCGGTATTCACGACA
GCAGGCTGAATAATAAAAAAATTAGAAACTATTATTTAACCCTAGAAAGATAATCATATTGTGACGTACG
TTAAAGATAATCATGCGTAAAATTGACGCATGTGTTTTATCGGTCTGTATATCGAGGTTTATTTATTAAT
TTGAATAGATATTAAGTTTTATTATATTTACACTTACATACTAATAATAAATTCAACAAACAATTTATTT
ATGTTTATTTATTTATTAAAAAAAAACAAAAACTCAAAATTTCTTCTATAAAGTAACAAAACTTTTAAAC
ATTCTCTCTTTTACAAAAATAAACTTATTTTGTACTTTAAAAACAGTCATGTTGTATTATAAAATAAGTA
ATTAGCTTAACCTATACATAATAGAAACAAATTATACTTATTAGTCAGTCAGAAACAACTTTGGCACATA
TCAATATTATGCTCTCGTTAATTAACTCGAGGGATCCAAGCTGGCCGCACGTCTCCCTATCAGTGATAGA
GAAGTCGACACGTCTCGAGCTCCCTATCAGTGATAGAGAAGGTACGTCTAGAACGTCTCCCTATCAGTGA
TAGAGAAGTCGACACGTCTCGAGCTCCCTATCAGTGATAGAGAAGGTACGTCTAGAACGTCTCCCTATCA
GTGATAGAGAAGTCGACACGTCTCGAGCTCCCTATCAGTGATAGAGAAGGTACGTCTAGAACGTCTCCCT
ATCAGTGATAGAGAAGTCGACACGTCTCGAGCTCCCTATCAGTGATAGAGAAGGTACCCCCTATATAAGC
AGAGCTCGTTTAGTGAACCGTCAGATCGCCTGGAGACGCCATCCACGCTGTTTTGACCTCCATAGAAGAC
ACCGGGACCGATCCAGCCTCCGCGGTGGCGGCATCACAAGTTTGTACAAAAAAGCAGGCTTTAAAGGAAC
CAATTCAGTCGACTGGATCCGGTACCGATGATGGCGTATATGAACCCGGGGCCCCACTATTCTGTCAACG
CCTTGGCCCTAAGTGGCCCCAGTGTGGATCTGATGCACCAGGCTGTGCCCTACCCAAGCGCCCCCAGGAA
GCAGCGGCGGGAGCGCACCACCTTCACCCGGAGCCAACTGGAGGAGCTGGAGGCACTGTTTGCCAAGACC
CAGTACCCAGACGTCTATGCCCGTGAGGAGGTGGCTCTGAAGATCAATCTGCCTGAGTCCAGGGTTCAGG
TTTGGTTCAAGAACCGGAGGGCTAAATGCAGGCAGCAGCGACAGCAGCAGAAACAGCAGCAGCAGCCCCC
AGGGGGCCAGGCCAAGGCCCGGCCTGCCAAGAGGAAGGCGGGCACGTCCCCAAGACCCTCCACAGATGTG
TGTCCAGACCCTCTGGGCATCTCAGATTCCTACAGTCCCCCTCTGCCCGGCCCCTCAGGCTCCCCAACCA
CGGCAGTGGCCACTGTGTCCATCTGGAGCCCAGCCTCAGAGTCCCCTTTGCCTGAGGCGCAGCGGGCTGG
GCTGGTGGCCTCAGGGCCGTCTCTGACCTCCGCCCCCTATGCCATGACCTACGCCCCGGCCTCCGCTTTC
TGCTCTTCCCCCTCCGCCTATGGGTCTCCGAGCTCCTATTTCAGCGGCCTAGACCCCTACCTTTCTCCCA
TGGTGCCCCAGCTAGGGGGCCCGGCTCTTAGCCCCCTCTCTGGCCCCTCCGTGGGACCTTCCCTGGCCCA
GTCCCCCACCTCCCTATCAGGCCAGAGCTATGGCGCCTACAGCCCCGTGGATAGCTTGGAATTCAAGGAC
CCCACGGGCACCTGGAAATTCACCTACAATCCCATGGACCCTCTGGACTACAAGGATCAGAGTGCCTGGA
AGTTTCAGATCTTGGAGGGCAGAGGCAGCCTGCTGACCTGCGGCGACGTGGAGGAAAACCCTGGCCCTAT
GACCAAATCGTACAGCGAGAGTGGGCTGATGGGCGAGCCTCAGCCCCAAGGTCCTCCAAGCTGGACAGAC
GAGTGTCTCAGTTCTCAGGACGAGGAGCACGAGGCAGACAAGAAGGAGGACGACCTCGAAACCATGAACG
CAGAGGAGGACTCACTGAGGAACGGGGGAGAGGAGGAGGACGAAGATGAGGACCTGGAAGAGGAGGAAGA
AGAGGAAGAGGAGGATGACGATCAAAAGCCCAAGAGACGCGGCCCCAAAAAGAAGAAGATGACTAAGGCT
CGCCTGGAGCGTTTTAAATTGAGACGCATGAAGGCTAACGCCCGGGAGCGGAACCGCATGCACGGACTGA
ACGCGGCGCTAGACAACCTGCGCAAGGTGGTGCCTTGCTATTCTAAGACGCAGAAGCTGTCCAAAATCGA
GACTCTGCGCTTGGCCAAGAACTACATCTGGGCTCTGTCGGAGATCCTGCGCTCAGGCAAAAGCCCAGAC
CTGGTCTCCTTCGTTCAGACGCTTTGCAAGGGCTTATCCCAACCCACCACCAACCTGGTTGCGGGCTGCC
TGCAACTCAATCCTCGGACTTTTCTGCCTGAGCAGAACCAGGACATGCCCCCCCACCTGCCGACGGCCAG
CGCTTCCTTCCCTGTACACCCCTACTCCTACCAGTCGCCTGGGCTGCCCAGTCCGCCTTACGGTACCATG
GACAGCTCCCATGTCTTCCACGTTAAGCCTCCGCCGCACGCCTACAGCGCAGCGCTGGAGCCCTTCTTTG
AAAGCCCTCTGACTGATTGCACCAGCCCTTCCTTTGATGGACCCCTCAGCCCGCCGCTCAGCATCAATGG
CAACTTCTCTTTCAAACACGAACCGTCCGCCGAGTTTGAGAAAAATTATGCCTTTACCATGCACTATCCT
GCAGCGACACTGGCAGGGGCCCAAAGCCACGGATCAATCTTCTCAGGCACCGCTGCCCCTCGCTGCGAGA
TCCCCATAGACAATATTATGTCCTTCGATAGCCATTCACATCATGAGCGAGTCATGAGTGCCCAGCTCAA
TGCCATATTTCATGATTAGGATATCTAGACCCAGCTTTCTTGTACAAAGTGGTGATGGCCGCTCTAGCGA
AGGGATCCCCCATCGAATTCACTCCTCAGGTGCAGGCTGCCTATCAGAAGGTGGTGGCTGGTGTGGCCAA
TGCCCTGGCTCACAAATACCACTGAGATCTTTTTCCCTCTGCCAAAAATTATGGGGACATCATGAAGCCC
CTTGAGCATCTGACTTCTGGCTAATAAAGGAAATTTATTTTCATTGCAATAGTGTGTTGGAATTTTTTGT
GTCTCTCACTCGGAAGGACATATGGGAGGGCAAATCATTTAAAACATCAGAATGAGTATTTGGTTTAGAG
TTTGGCAACATATGCCCATATGCTGGCTGCCATGAACAAAGGTTGGCTATAAAGAGGTCATCAGTATATG
AAACAGCCCCCTGCTGTCCATTCCTTATTCCATAGAAAAGCCTTGACTTGAGGTTAGATTTTTTTTATAT
TTTGTTTTGTGTTATTTTTTTCTTTAACATCCCTAAAATTTTCCTTACATGTTTTACTAGCCAGATTTTT
CCTCCTCTCCTGACTACTCCCAGTCATAGCTGTCCCTCTTCTCTTATGGAGATCCCTCGACCTGCAGGAA
TTCGATTACTTAAGCCTAGGATCCAGATCTGTACATTCGAATCGATGAATTCGTTAACCATGGAAGCTTC
TGCAGCGGCCGCACTAGCGGTGGCGGCCTCGACATTGATTATTGACTAGTTATTAATAGTAATCAATTAC
GGGGTCATTAGTTCATAGCCCATATATGGAGTTCCGCGTTACATAACTTACGGTAAATGGCCCGCCTGGC
TGACCGCCCAACGACCCCCGCCCATTGACGTCAATAATGACGTATGTTCCCATAGTAACGCCAATAGGGA
CTTTCCATTGACGTCAATGGGTGGAGTATTTACGGTAAACTGCCCACTTGGCAGTACATCAAGTGTATCA
TATGCCAAGTACGCCCCCTATTGACGTCAATGACGGTAAATGGCCCGCCTGGCATTATGCCCAGTACATG
ACCTTATGGGACTTTCCTACTTGGCAGTACATCTACGTATTAGTCATCGCTATTACCATGATGATGCGGT
TTTGGCAGTACATCAATGGGCGTGGATAGCGGTTTGACTCACGGGGATTTCCAAGTCTCCACCCCATTGA
CGTCAATGGGAGTTTGTTTTGACTAGTGGAGCCGAGAGTAATTCATACAAAAGGAGGGATCGCCTTCGCA
AGGGGAGAGCCCAGGGACCGTCCCTAAATTCTCACAGACCCAAATCCCTGTAGCCGCCCCACGACAGCGC
GAGGAGCATGCGCCCAGGGCTGAGCGCGGGTAGATCAGAGCACACAAGCTCACAGTCCCCGGCGGTGGGG
GGAGGGGCGCGCTGAGCGGGGGCCAGGGAGCTGGCGCGGGGCAAACTGGGAAAGTGGTGTCGTGTGCTGG
CTCCGCCCTCTTCCCGAGGGTGGGGGAGAACGGTATATAAGTGCGGTAGTCGCCTTGGACGTTCTTTTTC
GCAACGGGTTTGCCGTCAGAACGCAGGTGAGTGGCGGGTGTGGCTTCCGCGGGCCCCGGAGCTGGAGCCC
TGCTCTGAGCGGGCCGGGCTGATATGCGAGTGTCGTCCGCAGGGTTTAGCTGTGAGCATTCCCACTTCGA
GTGGCGGGCGGTGCGGGGGTGAGAGTGCGAGGCCTAGCGGCAACCCCGTAGCCTCGCCTCGTGTCCGGCT
TGAGGCCTAGCGTGGTGTCCGCCGCCGCGTGCCACTCCGGCCGCACTATGCGTTTTTTGTCCTTGCTGCC
CTCGATTGCCTTCCAGCAGCATGGGCTAACAAAGGGAGGGTGTGGGGCTCACTCTTAAGGAGCCCATGAA
GCTTACGTTGGATAGGAATGGAAGGGCAGGAGGGGCGACTGGGGCCCGCCCGCCTTCGGAGCACATGTCC
GACGCCACCTGGATGGGGCGAGGCCTGTGGCTTTCCGAAGCAATCGGGCGTGAGTTTAGCCTACCTGGGC
CATGTGGCCCTAGCACTGGGCACGGTCTGGCCTGGCGGTGCCGCGTTCCCTTGCCTCCCAACAAGGGTGA
GGCCGTCCCGCCCGGCACCAGTTGCTTGCGCGGAAAGATGGCCGCTCCCGGGGCCCTGTTGCAAGGAGCT
CAAAATGGAGGACGCGGCAGCCCGGTGGAGCGGGCGGGTGAGTCACCCACACAAAGGAAGAGGGCCTTGC
CCCTCGCCGGCCGCTGCTTCCTGTGACCCCGTGGTCTATCGGCCGCATAGTCACCTCGGGCTTCTCTTGA
GCACCGCTCGTCGCGGCGGGGGGAGGGGATCTAATGGCGTTGGAGTTTGTTCACATTTGGTGGGTGGAGA
CTAGTCAGGCCAGCCTGGCGCTGGAAGTCATTCTTGGAATTTGCCCCTTTGAGTTTGGAGCGAGGCTAAT
TCTCAAGCCTCTTAGCGGTTCAAAGGTATTTTCTAAACCCGTTTCCAGGTGTTGTGAAAGCCACCGCTAA
TTCAAAGCAATCCGGAGTAATTCACCATGTCTAGACTGGACAAGAGCAAAGTCATAAACGGCGCTCTGGA
ATTACTCAATGGAGTCGGTATCGAAGGCCTGACGACAAGGAAACTCGCTCAAAAGCTGGGAGTTGAGCAG
CCTACCCTGTACTGGCACGTGAAGAACAAGCGGGCCCTGCTCGATGCCCTGCCAATCGAGATGCTGGACA
GGCATCATACCCACTTCTGCCCCCTGGAAGGCGAGTCATGGCAAGACTTTCTGCGGAACAACGCCAAGTC
ATTCCGCTGTGCTCTCCTCTCACATCGCGACGGGGCTAAAGTGCATCTCGGCACCCGCCCAACAGAGAAA
CAGTACGAAACCCTGGAAAATCAGCTCGCGTTCCTGTGTCAGCAAGGCTTCTCCCTGGAGAACGCACTGT
ACGCTCTGTCCGCCGTGGGCCACTTTACACTGGGCTGCGTATTGGAGGAACAGGAGCATCAAGTAGCAAA
AGAGGAAAGAGAGACACCTACCACCGATTCTATGCCCCCACTTCTGAGACAAGCAATTGAGCTGTTCGAC
CGGCAGGGAGCCGAACCTGCCTTCCTTTTCGGCCTGGAACTAATCATATGTGGCCTGGAGAAACAGCTAA
AGTGCGAAAGCGGCGGGCCGGCCGACGCCCTTGACGATTTTGACTTAGACATGCTCCCAGCCGATGCCCT
TGACGACTTTGACCTTGATATGCTGCCTGCTGACGCTCTTGACGATTTTGACCTTGACATGCTCCCCGGG
TAACTAAGTAAGGATCCCGTACGCCTAGGAGCAGGTTTCCCCAATGACACAAAACGTGCAACTTGAAACT
CCGCCTGGTCTTTCCAGGTCTAGAGGGGTAACACTTTGTACTGCGTTTGGCTCCACGCTCGATCCACTGG
CGAGTGTTAGTAACAGCACTGTTGCTTCGTAGCGGAGCATGACGGCCGTGGGAACTCCTCCTTGGTAACA
AGGACCCACGGGGCCAAAAGCCACGCCCACACGGGCCCGTCATGTGTGCAACCCCAGCACGGCGACTTTA
CTGCGAAACCCACTTTAAAGTGACATTGAAACTGGTACCCACACACTGGTGACAGGCTAAGGATGCCCTT
CAGGTACCCCGAGGTAACACGCGACACTCGGGATCTGAGAAGGGGACTGGGGCTTCTATAAAAGCGCTCG
GTTTAAAAAGCTTCTATGCCTGAATAGGTGACCGGAGGTCGGCACCTTTCCTTTGCAATTACTGACCCTA
TGAATACACTGACTGTTTGACAATTAATCATCGGCATAGTATATCGGCATAGTATAATACGACTCACTAT
AGGAGGGCCACCATGATTGAACAAGATGGATTGCACGCAGGTTCTCCGGCCGCTTGGGTGGAGAGGCTAT
TCGGCTATGACTGGGCACAACAGACAATCGGCTGCTCTGATGCCGCCGTGTTCCGGCTGTCAGCGCAGGG
GCGCCCGGTTCTTTTTGTCAAGACCGACCTGTCCGGTGCCCTGAATGAACTGCAAGACGAGGCAGCGCGG
CTATCGTGGCTGGCCACGACGGGCGTTCCTTGCGCAGCTGTGCTCGACGTTGTCACTGAAGCGGGAAGGG
ACTGGCTGCTATTGGGCGAAGTGCCGGGGCAGGATCTCCTGTCATCTCACCTTGCTCCTGCCGAGAAAGT
ATCCATCATGGCTGATGCAATGCGGCGGCTGCATACGCTTGATCCGGCTACCTGCCCATTCGACCACCAA
GCGAAACATCGCATCGAGCGAGCACGTACTCGGATGGAAGCCGGTCTTGTCGATCAGGATGATCTGGACG
AAGAGCATCAGGGGCTCGCGCCAGCCGAACTGTTCGCCAGGCTCAAGGCGAGCATGCCCGACGGCGAGGA
TCTCGTCGTGACACATGGCGATGCCTGCTTGCCGAATATCATGGTGGAAAATGGCCGCTTTTCTGGATTC
ATCGACTGTGGCCGGCTGGGTGTGGCGGACCGCTATCAGGACATAGCGTTGGCTACCCGTGATATTGCTG
AAGAGCTTGGCGGCGAATGGGCTGACCGCTTCCTCGTGCTTTACGGTATCGCCGCTCCCGATTCGCAGCG
CATCGCCTTCTATCGCCTTCTTGACGAGTTCTTCTGAGCGGGACTCTGGGGTTCGAAATGACCGACCAAG
CGAATTCGCTAGGATTATCCCTAATACCTGCCACCCCACTCTTAATCAGTGGTGGAAGAACGGTCTCAGA
ACTGTTTGTTTCAATTGGCCATTTAAGTTTAGTAGTAAAAGACTGGTTAATGATAACAATGCATCGTAAA
ACCTTCAGAAGGAAAGGAGAATGTTTTGTGGACCACTTTGGTTTTCTTTTTTGCGTGTGGCAGTTTTAAG
TTATTAGTTTTTAAAATCAGTACTTTTTAATGGAAACAACTTGACCAAAAATTTGTCACAGAATTTTGAG
ACCCATTAAAAAAGTTAAATGAGAAACCTGTGTGTTCCTTTGGTCAACACCGAGACATTTAGGTGAAAGA
CATCTAATTCTGGTTTTACGAATCTGGAAACTTCTTGAAAATGTAATTCTTGAGTTAACACTTCTGGGTG
GAGAATAGGGTTGTTTTCCCCCCACATAATTGGAAGGGGAAGGAATATCATTTAAAGCTATGGGAGGGTT
GCTTTGATTACAACACTGGAGAGAAATGCAGCATGTTGCTGATTGCCTGTCACTAAAACAGGCCAAAAAC
TGAGTCCTTGGGTTGCATAGAAAGCTGCCAAACGCTAGCCAACAAGCTCGTCATCGCTTTGCAGAAGAGC
AGAGAGGATATGCTCATCGTCTAAAGAACTACCCATTTTATTATATATTAGTCACGATATCTATAACAAG
AAAATATATATATAATAAGTTATCACGTAAGTAGAACATGAAATAACAATATAATTATCGTATGAGTTAA
ATCTTAAAAGTCACGTAAAAGATAATCATGCGTCATTTTGACTCACGCGGTCGTTATAGTTCAAAATCAG
TGACACTTACCGCATTGACAAGCACGCCTCACGGGAGCTCCAAGCGGCGACTGAGATGTCCTAAATGCAC
AGCGACGGATTCGCGCTATTTAGAAAGAGAGAGCAATATTTCAAGAATGCATGCGTCAATTTTACGCAGA
CTATCTTTCTAGGGTTAAAAAAGATTTGCGCTTTACTCGACCTAAACTTTAAACACGTCATAGAATCTTC
GTTTGACAAAAACCACATTGTGGCCAAGCTGTGTGACGCGACGCGCGCTAAAGAATGGCAAACCAAGTCG
CGCGAGGTACCAGCTTTTGTTCCCTTTAGTGAGGGTTAATTTCGAGCTTGGCGTAATCATGGTCATAGCT
GTTTCCTGTGTGAAATTGTTATCCGCTCACAATTCCACACAACATACGAGCCGGAAGCATAAAGTGTAAA
GCCTGGGGTGCCTAATGAGTGAGCTAACTCACATTAATTGCGTTGCGCTCACTGCCCGCTTTCCAGTCGG
GAAACCTGTCGTGCCAGCTGCATTAATGAATCGGCCAACGCGCGGGGAGAGGCGGTTTGCGTATTGGGCG
CTCTTCCGCTTCCTCGCTCACTGACTCGCTGCGCTCGGTCGTTCGGCTGCGGCGAGCGGTATCAGCTCAC
TCAAAGGCGGTAATACGGTTATCCACAGAATCAGGGGATAACGCAGGAAAGAACATGTGAGCAAAAGGCC
AGCAAAAGGCCAGGAACCGTAAAAAGGCCGCGTTGCTGGCGTTTTTCCATAGGCTCCGCCCCCCTGACGA
GCATCACAAAAATCGACGCTCAAGTCAGAGGTGGCGAAACCCGACAGGACTATAAAGATACCAGGCGTTT
CCCCCTGGAAGCTCCCTCGTGCGCTCTCCTGTTCCGACCCTGCCGCTTACCGGATACCTGTCCGCCTTTC
TCCCTTCGGGAAGCGTGGCGCTTTCTCATAGCTCACGCTGTAGGTATCTCAGTTCGGTGTAGGTCGTTCG
CTCCAAGCTGGGCTGTGTGCACGAACCCCCCGTTCAGCCCGACCGCTGCGCCTTATCCGGTAACTATCGT
CTTGAGTCCAACCCGGTAAGACACGACTTATCGCCACTGGCAGCAGCCACTGGTAACAGGATTAGCAGAG
CGAGGTATGTAGGCGGTGCTACAGAGTTCTTGAAGTGGTGGCCTAACTACGGCTACACTAGAAGAACAGT
ATTTGGTATCTGCGCTCTGCTGAAGCCAGTTACCTTCGGAAAAAGAGTTGGTAGCTCTTGATCCGGCAAA
CAAACCACCGCTGGTAGCGGTGGTTTTTTTGTTTGCAAGCAGCAGATTACGCGCAGAAAAAAAGGATCTC
AAGAAGATCCTTTGATCTTTTCTACGGGGTCTGACGCTCAGTGGAACGAAAACTCACGTTAAGGGATTTT
GGTCATGAGATTATCAAAAAGGATCTTCACCTAGATCCTTTTAAATTAAAAATGAAGTTTTAAATCAATC
TAAAGTATATATGAGTAAACTTGGTCTGACAGTTACCAATGCTTAATCAGTGAGGCACCTATCTCAGCGA
TCTGTCTATTTCGTTCATCCATAGTTGCCTGACTCCCCGTCGTGTAGATAACTACGATACGGGAGGGCTT
ACCATCTGGCCCCAGTGCTGCAATGATACCGCGAGACCCACGCTCACCGGCTCCAGATTTATCAGCAATA
AACCAGCCAGCCGGAAGGGCCGAGCGCAGAAGTGGTCCTGCAACTTTATCCGCCTCCATCCAGTCTATTA
ATTGTTGCCGGGAAGCTAGAGTAAGTAGTTCGCCAGTTAATAGTTTGCGCAACGTTGTTGCCATTGCTAC
AGGCATCGTGGTGTCACGCTCGTCGTTTGGTATGGCTTCATTCAGCTCCGGTTCCCAACGATCAAGGCGA
GTTACATGATCCCCCATGTTGTGCAAAAAAGCGGTTAGCTCCTTCGGTCCTCCGATCGTTGTCAGAAGTA
AGTTGGCCGCAGTGTTATCACTCATGGTTATGGCAGCACTGCATAATTCTCTTACTGTCATGCCATCCGT
AAGATGCTTTTCTGTGACTGGTGAGTACTCAACCAAGTCATTCTGAGAATAGTGTATGCGGCGACCGAGT
TGCTCTTGCCCGGCGTCAATACGGGATAATACCGCGCCACATAGCAGAACTTTAAAAGTGCTCATCATTG
GAAAACGTTCTTCGGGGCGAAAACTCTCAAGGATCTTACCGCTGTTGAGATCCAGTTCGATGTAACCCAC
TCGTGCACCCAACTGATCTTCAGCATCTTTTACTTTCACCAGCGTTTCTGGGTGAGCAAAAACAGGAAGG
CAAAATGCCGCAAAAAAGGGAATAAGGGCGACACGGAAATGTTGAATACTCATACTCTTCCTTTTTCAAT
ATTATTGAAGCATTTATCAGGGTTATTGTCTCATGAGCGGATACATATTTGAATGTATTTAGAAAAATAA
ACAAATAGGGGTTCCGCGCACATTTCCCCGAAAAGTGCCACCT
